>Addgene plasmid #236441 | pcDNA3 2xFLAG-2xSTREP E2F6 | addgene full sequence | sequence record 473274 | Addgene NGS Result
GGTAAGCCCTCCCGTATCGTAGTTATCTACACGACGGGGAGTCAGGCAACTATGGATGAACGAAATAGAC
AGATCGCTGAGATAGGTGCCTCACTGATTAAGCATTGGTAACTGTCAGACCAAGTTTACTCATATATACT
TTAGATTGATTTAAAACTTCATTTTTAATTTAAAAGGATCTAGGTGAAGATCCTTTTTGATAATCTCATG
ACCAAAATCCCTTAACGTGAGTTTTCGTTCCACTGAGCGTCAGACCCCGTAGAAAAGATCAAAGGATCTT
CTTGAGATCCTTTTTTTCTGCGCGTAATCTGCTGCTTGCAAACAAAAAAACCACCGCTACCAGCGGTGGT
TTGTTTGCCGGATCAAGAGCTACCAACTCTTTTTCCGAAGGTAACTGGCTTCAGCAGAGCGCAGATACCA
AATACTGTTCTTCTAGTGTAGCCGTAGTTAGGCCACCACTTCAAGAACTCTGTAGCACCGCCTACATACC
TCGCTCTGCTAATCCTGTTACCAGTGGCTGCTGCCAGTGGCGATAAGTCGTGTCTTACCGGGTTGGACTC
AAGACGATAGTTACCGGATAAGGCGCAGCGGTCGGGCTGAACGGGGGGTTCGTGCACACAGCCCAGCTTG
GAGCGAACGACCTACACCGAACTGAGATACCTACAGCGTGAGCTATGAGAAAGCGCCACGCTTCCCGAAG
GGAGAAAGGCGGACAGGTATCCGGTAAGCGGCAGGGTCGGAACAGGAGAGCGCACGAGGGAGCTTCCAGG
GGGAAACGCCTGGTATCTTTATAGTCCTGTCGGGTTTCGCCACCTCTGACTTGAGCGTCGATTTTTGTGA
TGCTCGTCAGGGGGGCGGAGCCTATGGAAAAACGCCAGCAACGCGGCCTTTTTACGGTTCCTGGCCTTTT
GCTGGCCTTTTGCTCACATGTTCTTTCCTGCGTTATCCCCTGATTCTGTGGATAACCGTATTACCGCCTT
TGAGTGAGCTGATACCGCTCGCCGCAGCCGAACGACCGAGCGCAGCGAGTCAGTGAGCGAGGAAGCGGAA
GAGCGCCCAATACGCAAACCGCCTCTCCCCGCGCGTTGGCCGATTCATTAATGCAGCTGGCACGACAGGT
TTCCCGACTGGAAAGCGGGCAGTGAGCGCAACGCAATTAATGTGAGTTAGCTCACTCATTAGGCACCCCA
GGCTTTACACTTTATGCTTCCGGCTCGTATGTTGTGTGGAATTGTGAGCGGATAACAATTTCACACAGGA
AACAGCTATGACCATGATTACGCCAAGCTCTAGCTAGAGGTCGACGGTATACAGACATGATAAGATACAT
TGATGAGTTTGGACAAACCACAACTAGAATGCAGTGAAAAAAATGCTTTATTTGTGAAATTTGTGATGCT
ATTGCTTTATTTGTAACCATTATAAGCTGCAATAAACAAGTTGGGGTGGGCGAAGAACTCCAGCATGAGA
TCCCCGCGCTGGAGGATCATCCAGCCGGCGTCCCGGAAAACGATTCCGAAGCCCAACCTTTCATAGAAGG
CGGCGGTGGAATCGAAATCTCGTGATGGCAGGTTGGGCGTCGCTTGGTCGGTCATTTCGAACCCCAGAGT
CCCGCTCAGAAGAACTCGTCAAGAAGGCGATAGAAGGCGATGCGCTGCGAATCGGGAGCGGCGATACCGT
AAAGCACGAGGAAGCGGTCAGCCCATTCGCCGCCAAGCTCTTCAGCAATATCACGGGTAGCCAACGCTAT
GTCCTGATAGCGGTCCGCCACACCCAGCCGGCCACAGTCGATGAATCCAGAAAAGCGGCCATTTTCCACC
ATGATATTCGGCAAGCAGGCATCGCCATGGGTCACGACGAGATCCTCGCCGTCGGGCATGCGCGCCTTGA
GCCTGGCGAACAGTTCGGCTGGCGCGAGCCCCTGATGCTCTTCGTCCAGATCATCCTGATCGACAAGACC
GGCTTCCATCCGAGTACGTGCTCGCTCGATGCGATGTTTCGCTTGGTGGTCGAATGGGCAGGTAGCCGGA
TCAAGCGTATGCAGCCGCCGCATTGCATCAGCCATGATGGATACTTTCTCGGCAGGAGCAAGGTGAGATG
ACAGGAGATCCTGCCCCGGCACTTCGCCCAATAGCAGCCAGTCCCTTCCCGCTTCAGTGACAACGTCGAG
CACAGCTGCGCAAGGAACGCCCGTCGTGGCCAGCCACGATAGCCGCGCTGCCTCGTCCTGCAGTTCATTC
AGGGCACCGGACAGGTCGGTCTTGACAAAAAGAACCGGGCGCCCCTGCGCTGACAGCCGGAACACGGCGG
CATCAGAGCAGCCGATTGTCTGTTGTGCCCAGTCATAGCCGAATAGCCTCTCCACCCAAGCGGCCGGAGA
ACCTGCGTGCAATCCATCTTGTTCAATCATGCGAAACGATCCTCATCCTGTCTCTTGATCAGATCCGAAA
ATGGATATACAAGCTCCCGGGAGCTTTTTGCAAAAGCCTAGGCCTCCAAAAAAGCCTCCTCACTACTTCT
GGAATAGCTCAGAGGCAGAGGCGGCCTCGGCCTCTGCATAAATAAAAAAAATTAGTCAGCCATGGGGCGG
AGAATGGGCGGAACTGGGCGGAGTTAGGGGCGGGATGGGCGGAGTTAGGGGCGGGACTATGGTTGCTGAC
TAATTGAGATGCATGCTTTGCATACTTCTGCCTGCTGGGGAGCCTGGGGACTTTCCACACCTGGTTGCTG
ACTAATTGAGATGCATGCTTTGCATACTTCTGCCTGCTGGGGAGCCTGGGGACTTTCCACACCCTAACTG
ACACACATTCCACAGAATTAATTCGCGTTAAATTTTTGTTAAATCAGCTCATTTTTTAACCAATAGGCCG
AAATCGGCAAAATCCCTTATAAATCAAAAGAATAGACCGAGATAGGGT
[37 nt withheld, positions 2919-2955]
AAAGAACGTGGACTCCAACGTCAAAGG
[49 nt withheld, positions 2983-3031]
T
[91 nt withheld, positions 3033-3123]
G
[124 nt withheld, positions 3125-3248]
GGGGATACCCCCTAGAGCCCCAGCTGGTTCTTTCCGCCTCAGAAGCCATAGAGCCCACCGCATCCCCAGC
ATGCCTGCTATTGTCTTCCCAATCCTCCCCCTTGCTGTCCTGCCCCACCCCACCCCCCAGAATAGAATGA
CACCTACTCAGACAATGCGATGCAATTTCCTCATTTTATTAGGAAAGGACAGTGGGAGTGGCACCTTCCA
GGGTCAAGGAAGGCACGGGGGAGGGGCAAACAACAGATGGCTGGCAACTAGAAGGCACAGTCGAGGCTGA
TCAGCGGGTTTAAACGGGCCCTCTAGACTCAGTTGCTTACTTCAAGCAATTCTTCACTTTGCTGAGGATT
TTCTTCTTCCTCAGGGCCTTCTGGATGAGTGCTCTCAGATGAAGAGGTCCCGACACCTTCAGACCTTTTG
TTACTGGTCTGACCCTGCTCCACTTCACACAAATAGACATCGATAGGTCCGTTGGTGCTCCTTATGTGCA
CTGTGATAGAGTCTTCTCTGGGAGCTGGAACATCCAATCTGGTTTCTGCTGGAGCTTTAACTGCAATGAC
GATCTGTTCATGGAAGGCCTGAATGCTATGAATGTCTTGATAGGTCACATATGCTAGTCTTTCATTTTCT
TTGTCATCTGTTAACTCAAACAGCTGCTGAGCACAATCCTTAATTAACTCATCCAAAGCATCTTCCATTG
CTGATAAGTCAGAAAGTTCCTCCTGTAGCTTCTTTTGTTGGGGAACTGCTCCAAAATTGCTAAGATCAGA
TCCTATCCATCTAATATGGTTCTTGGATTTCTTTTCAACGAGGTCGATTCCATCTAAGACATTGGTGATG
TCATACACTCTCCGCTTTCGGACTCCCAGTTTCGTTGCAACCTTGTTTAAGTCAAGAATACCCCCGGGAG
CAGATCTGACAAGATCCATAAATTTTCGAGTTAAATAAACCAGCGATACATCAAAACGAGGTCTCTTCAC
TTTTAGAGCTTTTCTCATGGACACATATTGTACATTATCTTCTAAATTAATCCTTATTTTTGATGGCAGC
AGGCCCTCCACGTTGATGGGGTCTCGGCACCGACGGCGAACCGTCTCCTCCGTCGGGTCCAGGAGGAGAC
TGGGTAACTTCCTCGCCGGCCGCTGCTGACTGCGCGGCCGCCACTGTGCTGGATATCTGCAGAATTCCAC
CACACTGGATCCAGCTCCTTTCTCGAACTGCGGGTGGCTCCAGCTTCCTCCTCCGCTGCCTCCGCCGCTT
CCTCCTCCCTTCTCGAACTGAGGGTGGCTCCAGCTGGCGGCCGACCCTTTATCATCATCATCTTTATAAT
CCATAGATCCTGGTACCTTGTCATCGTCGTCCTTGTAGTCCATGGTAAGCTTAAGTTTAAACGCTAGCCA
GCTTGGGTCTCCCTATAGTGAGTCGTATTAATTTCGATAAGCCAGTAAGCAGTGGGTTCTCTAGTTAGCC
AGAGAGCTCTGCTTATATAGACCTCCCACCGTACACGCCTACCGCCCATTTGCGTCAATGGGGCGGAGTT
GTTACGACATTTTGGAAAGTCCCGTTGATTTTGGTGCCAAAACAAACTCCCATTGACGTCAATGGGGTGG
AGACTTGGAAATCCCCGTGAGTCAAACCGCTATCCACGCCCATTGATGTACTGCCAAAACCGCATCACCA
TGGTAATAGCGATGACTAATACGTAGATGTACTGCCAAGTAGGAAAGTCCCATAAGGTCATGTACTGGGC
ATAATGCCAGGCGGGCCATTTACCGTCATTGACGTCAATAGGGGGCGTACTTGGCATATGATACACTTGA
TGTACTGCCAAGTGGGCAGTTTACCGTAAATACTCCACCCATTGACGTCAATGGAAAGTCCCTATTGGCG
TTACTATGGGAACATACGTCATTATTGACGTCAATGGGCGGGGGTCGTTGGGCGGTCAGCCAGGCGGGCC
ATTTACCGTAAGTTATGTAACGCGGAACTCCATATATGGGCTATGAACTAATGACCCCGTAATTGATTAC
TATTAATAACTAGTCAATAATCAATGTCAACGCGTATATCTGGCCCGTACATCGCGAAGCAGCGCAAAAC
GCCTAACCCTAAGCAGATTCTTCATGCAATTGTCGGTCAAGCCTTGCCTTGTTGTAGCTTAAATTTTGCT
CGCGCACTACTCAGCGACCTCCAACACACAAGCAGGGAGCAGATACTGGCTTAACTATGCGGCATCAGAG
CAGATTGTACTGAGAGTGCACCATAGGGGATCGGGAGATCTCCCGATCCGTCGACGTCAGGTGGCACTTT
TCGGGGAAATGTGCGCGGAACCCCTATTTGTTTATTTTTCTAAATACATTCAAATATGTATCCGCTCATG
AGACAATAACCCTGATAAATGCTTCAATAATATTGAAAAAGGAAGAGTATGAGTATTCAACATTTCCGTG
TCGCCCTTATTCCCTTTTTTGCGGCATTTTGCCTTCCTGTTTTTGCTCACCCAGAAACGCTGGTGAAAGT
AAAAGATGCTGAAGATCAGTTGGGTGCACGAGTGGGTTACATCGAACTGGATCTCAACAGCGGTAAGATC
CTTGAGAGTTTTCGCCCCGAAGAACGTTTTCCAATGATGAGCACTTTTAAAGTTCTGCTATGTGGCGCGG
TATTATCCCGTATTGACGCCGGGCAAGAGCAACTCGGTCGCCGCATACACTATTCTCAGAATGACTTGGT
TGAGTACTCACCAGTCACAGAAAAGCATCTTACGGATGGCATGACAGTAAGAGAATTATGCAGTGCTGCC
ATAACCATGAGTGATAACACTGCGGCCAACTTACTTCTGACAACGATCGGAGGACCGAAGGAGCTAACCG
CTTTTTTGCACAACATGGGGGATCATGTAACTCGCCTTGATCGTTGGGAACCGGAGCTGAATGAAGCCAT
ACCAAACGACGAGCGTGACACCACGATGCCTGTAGCAATGGCAACAACGTTGCGCAAACTATTAACTGGC
GAACTACTTACTCTAGCTTCCCGGCAACAATTAATAGACTGGATGGAGGCGGATAAAGTTGCAGGACCAC
TTCTGCGCTCGGCCCTTCCGGCTGGCTGGTTTATTGCTGATAAATCTGGAGCCGGTGAGCGTGGGTCTCG
CGGTATCATTGCAGCACTGGGGCCAGAT
Features (pLannotate 1.2.2; 22 found; start..end, strand, type, name):
    282..870     +  rep_origin     ori: high-copy-number ColE1/pMB1/pBR322/pUC origin of replication
   1053..1145    +  CDS            lacI (fragment): lac repressor; lacI; The lac repressor binds to the lac operator to inhibit transcription in E. coli. This inhibition can be relieved by adding lactose or isopropyl-β-D-thiogalactopyranoside (IPTG).
   1158..1179    +  protein_bind   CAP binding site: CAP binding activates transcription in the presence of cAMP. E. coli catabolite activator protein
   1194..1224    +  promoter       lac promoter: promoter for the E. coli lac operon
   1232..1248    +  protein_bind   lac operator: The lac repressor binds to the lac operator to inhibit transcription in E. coli. This inhibition can be relieved by adding lactose or isopropyl-β-D-thiogalactopyranoside (IPTG). lac repressor encoded by lacI
   1321..1442    -  polyA_signal   SV40 poly(A) signal: SV40 polyadenylation signal
   1437..1595    -  CDS            ble (fragment): BLE_KLEPN - Experimental evidence at protein level: Swiss-Prot protein existence level 1. Binding protein with a strong affinity to the bleomycin family of antibiotics. Binds to CL990; an antimitotic-antibiotic compound. From Klebsiella pneumoniae.
   1619..2410    -  CDS            neo: KKA2_KLEPN - Also known as kan, nptII. Experimental evidence at protein level: Swiss-Prot protein existence level 1. Resistance to kanamycin, neomycin, paromomycin, ribostamycin, butirosin and gentamicin B. From Klebsiella pneumoniae.
   2477..2806    -  promoter       SV40 promoter: SV40 enhancer and early promoter
   2820..3248    -  rep_origin     f1 ori (sequence partly withheld): f1 bacteriophage origin of replication; arrow indicates direction of (+) strand synthesis
   3269..3290    -  promoter       SV40 promoter (fragment): SV40 enhancer and early promoter
   3294..3518    -  polyA_signal   bGH poly(A) signal: bovine growth hormone polyadenylation signal
   3560..4399    -  CDS            E2F6: E2F6_HUMAN - Experimental evidence at protein level: Swiss-Prot protein existence level 1. Inhibitor of E2F-dependent transcription (PubMed:9689056, PubMed:9704927, PubMed:9501179). Binds DNA cooperatively with DP proteins through the E2 recognition site, 5'-TTTC[CG]CGC-3' (PubMed:9501179). Has a preference for the 5'-TTTCCCGC-3' E2F recognition site (PubMed:9501179). E2F6 lacks the transcriptional activation and pocket protein binding domains (PubMed:9704927, PubMed:9501179). Appears to regulate a subset of E2F-dependent genes whose products are required for entry into the cell cycle but not
   4461..4480    -  CDS            Strep-Tag II (fragment): peptide that binds Strep-Tactin®, an engineered form of streptavidin
   4595..4615    -  CDS            FLAG (fragment): FLAG® epitope tag, followed by an enterokinase cleavage site
   4660..4678    -  promoter       T7 promoter: promoter for bacteriophage T7 RNA polymerase
   4694..4727    -  LTR            5' LTR (truncated) (fragment): truncated 5' long terminal repeat (LTR) from HIV-1
   4723..4926    -  promoter       CMV promoter: human cytomegalovirus (CMV) immediate early promoter
   4927..5306    -  enhancer       CMV enhancer: human cytomegalovirus immediate early enhancer
   5461..5513    +  misc_feature   bom (fragment): basis of mobility region from pBR322
   5572..5676    +  promoter       AmpR promoter: bla
   5677..111     +  CDS            AmpR (across the origin): β-lactamase; bla; confers resistance to ampicillin, carbenicillin, and related antibiotics
