[The description below was written by a language model from this plasmid's Addgene catalogue record and pLannotate feature annotations shown in this document.]
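Description:
pcDNA3 2xFLAG-2xSTREP E2F6 is a 6.4 kb mammalian expression plasmid built on the pcDNA3 backbone for transient overexpression of human E2F6. In bacteria it is maintained at high copy through a ColE1/pUC-type origin and selected with ampicillin via the β-lactamase gene. An f1 phage origin is also present, along with small remnants of lac regulatory sequence and a pBR322 bom fragment that have no role in the expression cassette.

The payload is driven by the human cytomegalovirus immediate-early enhancer and promoter, with a T7 promoter between the CMV promoter and the coding region that could serve for in vitro transcription or as a sequencing primer site. The open reading frame begins with a tandem affinity tag described as two FLAG epitopes followed by two Strep-tag II peptides, fused to the N terminus of E2F6. The automated annotation picks up only one partial match to each tag type, so the tag arrangement rests on the catalogue description. Transcripts terminate at the bovine growth hormone polyadenylation signal. A short hit annotated as a truncated HIV-1 LTR overlaps the end of the CMV promoter and is probably an annotation artefact rather than a functional viral element. A separate cassette, in which the SV40 early promoter drives the neomycin phosphotransferase gene with an SV40 polyadenylation signal, would permit G418 selection in mammalian cells, although the stated purpose is transient expression.

E2F6 is a repressor member of the E2F transcription factor family that lacks the transactivation and pocket-protein binding domains. The dual FLAG/Strep tag suits immunodetection and one- or two-step affinity purification of the protein and its binding partners from transfected cells. The restriction sites used for cloning are not recorded.
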