Addgene plasmid #236441: pcDNA3 2xFLAG-2xSTREP E2F6
Purpose: transient overexpression of E2F6 in mammalian cells
Depositing lab: Michele Pagano. Depositing organization: NYU Grossman School of Medicine. Publication: Cyclin F Controls Cell-Cycle Transcriptional Outputs by Directing the Degradation of the Three Activator E2Fs. Clijsters L, Hoencamp C, Calis JJA, Marzio A, Handgraaf SM, Cuitino MC, Rosenberg BR, Leone G, Pagano M. Mol Cell. 2019 Jun 20;74(6):1264-1277.e7. doi: 10.1016/j.molcel.2019.04.010. Epub 2019 May 23. PubMed 31130363.
Backbone
  Vector backbone: pcDNA3
  Vector type: Mammalian Expression
Growth in bacteria
  Bacterial resistance: Ampicillin, 100 μg/mL
  Growth temperature: 37°C
  Growth strain: DH5alpha
  Copy number: High Copy
Gene/Insert
  Gene/Insert name: E2F6
  Species: H. sapiens (human)
  Entrez Gene: E2F6 (a.k.a. E2F-6)
  Tag / fusion protein: FLAG-FLAG-STREP-STREP (N terminal on insert)
  Cloning method: Restriction Enzyme; 5′ cloning site Unknown (unknown if destroyed)
Terms and licenses: Academic/Nonprofit Terms; Industry Terms: Not Available to Industry
How to cite: pcDNA3 2xFLAG-2xSTREP E2F6 was a gift from Michele Pagano (Addgene plasmid # 236441 ; http://n2t.net/addgene:236441 ; RRID:Addgene_236441)
